Addgene plasmid #184022: pcDNA-Prom1 D+3
Purpose: Mammalian Flag tagged expression clone for the mouse Prom1 splicing variant SV8 (GenBank accession BC028286). Deletion of exon 19a (amino acids 696-701), and deletion of amino acids 721 to 735.
Depositing lab: Peter Stoilov. Depositing organization: West Virginia State University. Publication: The mAB 13A4 monoclonal antibody to the mouse PROM1 protein recognizes a structural epitope. Matalkah F, Rhodes S, Ramamurthy V, Stoilov P. PLoS One. 2022 Oct 10;17(10):e0274958. doi: 10.1371/journal.pone.0274958. eCollection 2022. PubMed 36215230.
Backbone
  Vector backbone: pcDNA3.1(+)
  Backbone manufacturer: Invitrogen
  Vector type: Mammalian Expression
Growth in bacteria
  Bacterial resistance: Ampicillin, 100 μg/mL
  Growth temperature: 37°C
  Growth strain: DH5alpha
  Copy number: High Copy
Gene/Insert
  Gene/Insert name: Prom1 SV8(-Ex19a) D+3
  Species: M. musculus (mouse)
  Mutation: Deletion of exon 19a (amino acids 696-701), and deletion of amino acids 721 to 735
  Entrez Gene: Prom1 (a.k.a. 4932416E19Rik, AC133, CD133, Prom, Prom-1, Proml1)
  Tag / fusion protein: Flag (C terminal on insert)
  Cloning method: Gibson Cloning
Resource information
  A portion of this plasmid was derived from a plasmid made by: Derived from MGC clone ID: 4502359
Terms and licenses: Academic/Nonprofit Terms; Industry Terms: Not Available to Industry
Depositor comments: 5' Cloning Site: NheI (destroyed during cloning), 3' Cloning Site: XbaI (not destroyed). Please visit https://doi.org/10.1101/2022.03.04.482347 for bioRxiv preprint.
How to cite: pcDNA-Prom1 D+3 was a gift from Peter Stoilov (Addgene plasmid # 184022 ; http://n2t.net/addgene:184022 ; RRID:Addgene_184022)
