[The description below was written by a language model from this plasmid's Addgene catalogue record and pLannotate feature annotations shown in this document.]
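Description:
pcDNA-Prom1 D+3 is a mammalian expression plasmid built on the Invitrogen pcDNA3.1(+) backbone that encodes a deletion mutant of mouse Prominin-1 (Prom1, also known as CD133). It is propagated in E. coli as a high-copy plasmid through a ColE1/pUC-type origin and selected with ampicillin via the β-lactamase gene and its native promoter. The backbone also carries an f1 phage origin and an SV40 early promoter-driven neomycin phosphotransferase cassette with an SV40 polyadenylation signal, which could support G418 selection of stably transfected mammalian cells. Several small annotated fragments (HIV-1 LTR, ble, lacI, bom) appear to be short similarity matches within backbone sequence rather than functional elements.

The insert sits downstream of the human CMV immediate-early enhancer and promoter and is terminated by the bovine growth hormone polyadenylation signal; a T7 promoter lies just upstream of the coding region and could serve for in vitro transcription or sequencing. The open reading frame is derived from an MGC cDNA clone of the SV8 splice variant and was introduced by Gibson assembly between the NheI and XbaI sites, with the NheI site lost and the XbaI site retained. It lacks exon 19a (amino acids 696–701) and additionally carries a deletion of amino acids 721–735, with a Flag epitope fused to the C terminus, although the tag is not separately annotated in the feature table. According to the associated publication, this construct belongs to work characterising the structural epitope on mouse PROM1 recognised by the 13A4 monoclonal antibody. In such a study, the Flag tag would allow the mutant protein to be detected independently of that antibody.
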