Features (pLannotate 1.2.2; 20 found; start..end, strand, type, name):
     28..80      -  misc_feature   bom (fragment): basis of mobility region from pBR322
    235..614     +  enhancer       CMV enhancer: human cytomegalovirus immediate early enhancer
    615..818     +  promoter       CMV promoter: human cytomegalovirus (CMV) immediate early promoter
    814..847     +  LTR            5' LTR (truncated) (fragment): truncated 5' long terminal repeat (LTR) from HIV-1
    863..881     +  promoter       T7 promoter: promoter for bacteriophage T7 RNA polymerase
    902..3352    +  CDS            Prom1 (fragment): PROM1_MOUSE - Also known as Prom, Proml1. Experimental evidence at protein level: Swiss-Prot protein existence level 1. May play a role in cell differentiation, proliferation and apoptosis. Binds cholesterol in cholesterol-containing plasma membrane microdomains and may play a role in the organization of the apical plasma membrane in epithelial cells. During early retinal development acts as a key regulator of disk morphogenesis (PubMed:19228982). Involved in regulation of MAPK and Akt signaling pathways. In neuroblastoma cells suppresses cell differentiation such as neurite outgrowth in a RET
   3430..3654    +  polyA_signal   bGH poly(A) signal: bovine growth hormone polyadenylation signal
   3658..3679    +  promoter       SV40 promoter (fragment): SV40 enhancer and early promoter
   3700..4128    +  rep_origin     f1 ori (sequence partly withheld): f1 bacteriophage origin of replication; arrow indicates direction of (+) strand synthesis
   4142..4471    +  promoter       SV40 promoter: SV40 enhancer and early promoter
   4538..5329    +  CDS            neo: KKA2_KLEPN - Also known as kan, nptII. Experimental evidence at protein level: Swiss-Prot protein existence level 1. Resistance to kanamycin, neomycin, paromomycin, ribostamycin, butirosin and gentamicin B. From Klebsiella pneumoniae.
   5353..5511    +  CDS            ble (fragment): BLE_KLEPN - Experimental evidence at protein level: Swiss-Prot protein existence level 1. Binding protein with a strong affinity to the bleomycin family of antibiotics. Binds to CL990; an antimitotic-antibiotic compound. From Klebsiella pneumoniae.
   5506..5627    +  polyA_signal   SV40 poly(A) signal: SV40 polyadenylation signal
   5700..5716    -  protein_bind   lac operator: The lac repressor binds to the lac operator to inhibit transcription in E. coli. This inhibition can be relieved by adding lactose or isopropyl-β-D-thiogalactopyranoside (IPTG). lac repressor encoded by lacI
   5724..5754    -  promoter       lac promoter: promoter for the E. coli lac operon
   5769..5790    -  protein_bind   CAP binding site: CAP binding activates transcription in the presence of cAMP. E. coli catabolite activator protein
   5803..5895    -  CDS            lacI (fragment): lac repressor; lacI; The lac repressor binds to the lac operator to inhibit transcription in E. coli. This inhibition can be relieved by adding lactose or isopropyl-β-D-thiogalactopyranoside (IPTG).
   6078..6666    -  rep_origin     ori: high-copy-number ColE1/pMB1/pBR322/pUC origin of replication
   6837..7697    -  CDS            AmpR: β-lactamase; bla; confers resistance to ampicillin, carbenicillin, and related antibiotics
   7698..7802    -  promoter       AmpR promoter: bla
>Addgene plasmid #184022 | pcDNA-Prom1 D+3 | addgene full sequence | sequence record 362467 | Addgene NGS Result
GACGGATCGGGAGATCTCCCGATCCCCTATGGTGCACTCTCAGTACAATCTGCTCTGATGCCGCATAGTT
AAGCCAGTATCTGCTCCCTGCTTGTGTGTTGGAGGTCGCTGAGTAGTGCGCGAGCAAAATTTAAGCTACA
ACAAGGCAAGGCTTGACCGACAATTGCATGAAGAATCTGCTTAGGGTTAGGCGTTTTGCGCTGCTTCGCG
ATGTACGGGCCAGATATACGCGTTGACATTGATTATTGACTAGTTATTAATAGTAATCAATTACGGGGTC
ATTAGTTCATAGCCCATATATGGAGTTCCGCGTTACATAACTTACGGTAAATGGCCCGCCTGGCTGACCG
CCCAACGACCCCCGCCCATTGACGTCAATAATGACGTATGTTCCCATAGTAACGCCAATAGGGACTTTCC
ATTGACGTCAATGGGTGGAGTATTTACGGTAAACTGCCCACTTGGCAGTACATCAAGTGTATCATATGCC
AAGTACGCCCCCTATTGACGTCAATGACGGTAAATGGCCCGCCTGGCATTATGCCCAGTACATGACCTTA
TGGGACTTTCCTACTTGGCAGTACATCTACGTATTAGTCATCGCTATTACCATGGTGATGCGGTTTTGGC
AGTACATCAATGGGCGTGGATAGCGGTTTGACTCACGGGGATTTCCAAGTCTCCACCCCATTGACGTCAA
TGGGAGTTTGTTTTGGCACCAAAATCAACGGGACTTTCCAAAATGTCGTAACAACTCCGCCCCATTGACG
CAAATGGGCGGTAGGCGTGTACGGTGGGAGGTCTATATAAGCAGAGCTCTCTGGCTAACTAGAGAACCCA
CTGCTTACTGGCTTATCGAAATTAATACGACTCACTATAGGGAGACCCAAGCTGGGCCACCATGGCTCTC
GTCTTCAGTGCCCTGCTGTTACTGGGGCTGTGTGGAAAGATCTCTTCAGAAGGTCAGCCTGCATTCCATA
ACACTCCTGGGGCTATGAATTATGAATTGCCTACCACCAAATATGAGACCCAAGATACCTTCAATGCTGG
GATTGTTGGCCCTCTCTACAAAATGGTGCACATCTTCCTCAACGTGGTCCAGCCGAATGACTTCCCTCTA
GATTTGATCAAAAAACTCATACAGAACAAGAACTTTGACATCTCAGTTGATTCCAAGGAGCCAGAAATCA
TAGTCTTGGCTCTGAAGATTGCCCTCTATGAGATCGGAGTCCTTATCTGCGCCATCCTGGGACTGCTGTT
CATTATCCTCATGCCTCTGGTGGGCTGCTTCTTTTGTATGTGCCGTTGCTGCAACAAATGCGGCGGAGAG
ATGCACCAGCGGCAGAAGCAGAATGCGCCATGCAGGAGGAAGTGCTTGGGCCTCTCCCTCCTGGTGATTT
GTCTGCTCATGAGCCTTGGCATTATATATGGCTTTGTGGCTAACCAGCAGACCAGGACTCGGATCAAAGG
GACCCAGAAACTGGCAAAGAGCAATTTCAGAGACTTTCAAACACTCCTGACTGAAACACCAAAGCAAATT
GACTATGTAGTGGAGCAGTACACCAACACCAAGAACAAGGCATTCTCAGACCTGGATGGCATCGGCTCCG
TGCTGGGAGGCAGAATAAAGGACCAACTAAAACCCAAAGTAACTCCTGTCCTCGAAGAGATTAAGGCCAT
GGCGACAGCCATCAAACAGACCAAGGATGCCCTGCAGAACATGAGCAGCAGCCTGAAAAGTCTCCAAGAT
GCAGCCACCCAGCTCAATACCAACCTGAGCTCTGTGAGAAACAGCATCGAGAATTCGCTCAGCAGCAGTG
ACTGTACCTCAGATCCAGCCAGCAAGATCTGCGATAGCATCAGACCAAGCCTAAGCAGTCTGGGGAGCAG
CCTCAATTCAAGTCAGCTCCCATCAGTGGATAGAGAACTCAACACTGTTACTGAAGTCGACAAAACTGAT
CTGGAGAGCCTCGTCAAAAGGGGGTATACGACAATTGATGAAATACCCAATACAATACAAAACCAAACTG
TGGATGTCATCAAAGACGTCAAAAATACCTTGGACTCCATTAGCTCCAACATTAAGGACATGAGCCAAAG
TATTCCTATTGAGGATATGCTGTTACAGGTCTCCCATTACCTTAATAACAGCAACAGATACTTAAACCAG
GAGCTGCCCAAGCTGGAAGAATATGACTCGTACTGGTGGCTGGGTGGCTTGATTGTCTGCTTTCTGCTGA
CTCTCATTGTGACCTTCTTTTTCCTGGGCTTGCTGTGTGGTGTGTTTGGCTATGACAAGCATGCCACCCC
AACTAGAAGAGGCTGTGTGTCCAACACTGGAGGCATCTTCCTCATGGCTGGGGTTGGATTCGGCTTCCTT
TTTTGCTGGATATTGATGATCCTTGTGGTTCTTACGTTTGTTGTTGGTGCAAATGTGGAAAAGTTGCTCT
GCGAACCTTATGAAAACAAGAAATTATTACAGGTTTTGGACACTCCCTATCTGCTCAAGGAACAATGGCA
ATTTTATCTTTCTGGCATGCTATTCAATAACCCAGACATTAACATGACCTTTGAGCAAGTCTACAGGGAT
TGCAAAAGAGGTCGAGGTATATATGCTGCTTTTCAGCTTGAGAATGTCGTCAACGTCAGTGATCATTTCA
ACATTGACCAGATTTCTGAAAACATAAATACGGAGTTGGAAAACCTGAATGTGAACATTGATAGCATTGA
ACTGTTGGATAACACAGGAAGGAAGAGCCTCGAGGACTTTGCACATTCTGGGATAGATACAATCGATTAT
TCCACATACTTGAAGGAGACTGAGAAATCCCCTACTGAAGTGAATCTGCTGACATTTGCCTCTACCCTGG
AAGCAAAAGCAAACCAGTTGCCTGAAGGAAAGCTGAAACAGGCCTTCTTACTGGATGTACAGAATATAAG
AGCCATCCACCAGCATCTCCTCCCTCCTGTGCAGCAATCACTGAATACGTTAAGACAAAGTGTCTGGACC
CTCCAGCAAACAAGCAACAAGTTGCCGGAGAAAACCAATAACGTTTCCCTCATCGTTATCGGGGAAACGA
AGAAGTTTGGGAAAACAATACTAGGCTACTTTGAACATTATCTGCACTGGGTCTTTTATGCCATCACAGA
GAAGATGACATCCTGCAAACCCATGGCCACCGCGATGGACTCTGCTGTTAATGGCATTCTGTGTGGCTAT
GTTGCGGACCCTCTGAATTTGTTCTGGTTCGGCATAGGGAAAGCCACGGTGCTCTTACTTCCGGCTGTAA
TCATTGCTATCAAGCTGGCCAAGTACTATCGCAGGATGGATTCAGAGGATGTATACGACGACCCGTCTCG
ATACGACTACAAAGACGATGACGACAAGTGAGTCTAGAGGGCCCGTTTAAACCCGCTGATCAGCCTCGAC
TGTGCCTTCTAGTTGCCAGCCATCTGTTGTTTGCCCCTCCCCCGTGCCTTCCTTGACCCTGGAAGGTGCC
ACTCCCACTGTCCTTTCCTAATAAAATGAGGAAATTGCATCGCATTGTCTGAGTAGGTGTCATTCTATTC
TGGGGGGTGGGGTGGGGCAGGACAGCAAGGGGGAGGATTGGGAAGACAATAGCAGGCATGCTGGGGATGC
GGTGGGCTCTATGGCTTCTGAGGCGGAAAGAACCAGCTGGGGCTCTAGGGGGTATCCCC
[124 nt withheld, positions 3700-3823]
C
[91 nt withheld, positions 3825-3915]
A
[49 nt withheld, positions 3917-3965]
CCTTTGACGTTGGAGTCCACGTTCTTT
[37 nt withheld, positions 3993-4029]
ACCCTATCTCGGTCTATTCTTTTGATTTATAAGGGATTTTGCCGATTTCGGCCTATTGGTTAAAAAATGA
GCTGATTTAACAAAAATTTAACGCGAATTAATTCTGTGGAATGTGTGTCAGTTAGGGTGTGGAAAGTCCC
CAGGCTCCCCAGCAGGCAGAAGTATGCAAAGCATGCATCTCAATTAGTCAGCAACCAGGTGTGGAAAGTC
CCCAGGCTCCCCAGCAGGCAGAAGTATGCAAAGCATGCATCTCAATTAGTCAGCAACCATAGTCCCGCCC
CTAACTCCGCCCATCCCGCCCCTAACTCCGCCCAGTTCCGCCCATTCTCCGCCCCATGGCTGACTAATTT
TTTTTATTTATGCAGAGGCCGAGGCCGCCTCTGCCTCTGAGCTATTCCAGAAGTAGTGAGGAGGCTTTTT
TGGAGGCCTAGGCTTTTGCAAAAAGCTCCCGGGAGCTTGTATATCCATTTTCGGATCTGATCAAGAGACA
GGATGAGGATCGTTTCGCATGATTGAACAAGATGGATTGCACGCAGGTTCTCCGGCCGCTTGGGTGGAGA
GGCTATTCGGCTATGACTGGGCACAACAGACAATCGGCTGCTCTGATGCCGCCGTGTTCCGGCTGTCAGC
GCAGGGGCGCCCGGTTCTTTTTGTCAAGACCGACCTGTCCGGTGCCCTGAATGAACTGCAGGACGAGGCA
GCGCGGCTATCGTGGCTGGCCACGACGGGCGTTCCTTGCGCAGCTGTGCTCGACGTTGTCACTGAAGCGG
GAAGGGACTGGCTGCTATTGGGCGAAGTGCCGGGGCAGGATCTCCTGTCATCTCACCTTGCTCCTGCCGA
GAAAGTATCCATCATGGCTGATGCAATGCGGCGGCTGCATACGCTTGATCCGGCTACCTGCCCATTCGAC
CACCAAGCGAAACATCGCATCGAGCGAGCACGTACTCGGATGGAAGCCGGTCTTGTCGATCAGGATGATC
TGGACGAAGAGCATCAGGGGCTCGCGCCAGCCGAACTGTTCGCCAGGCTCAAGGCGCGCATGCCCGACGG
CGAGGATCTCGTCGTGACCCATGGCGATGCCTGCTTGCCGAATATCATGGTGGAAAATGGCCGCTTTTCT
GGATTCATCGACTGTGGCCGGCTGGGTGTGGCGGACCGCTATCAGGACATAGCGTTGGCTACCCGTGATA
TTGCTGAAGAGCTTGGCGGCGAATGGGCTGACCGCTTCCTCGTGCTTTACGGTATCGCCGCTCCCGATTC
GCAGCGCATCGCCTTCTATCGCCTTCTTGACGAGTTCTTCTGAGCGGGACTCTGGGGTTCGAAATGACCG
ACCAAGCGACGCCCAACCTGCCATCACGAGATTTCGATTCCACCGCCGCCTTCTATGAAAGGTTGGGCTT
CGGAATCGTTTTCCGGGACGCCGGCTGGATGATCCTCCAGCGCGGGGATCTCATGCTGGAGTTCTTCGCC
CACCCCAACTTGTTTATTGCAGCTTATAATGGTTACAAATAAAGCAATAGCATCACAAATTTCACAAATA
AAGCATTTTTTTCACTGCATTCTAGTTGTGGTTTGTCCAAACTCATCAATGTATCTTATCATGTCTGTAT
ACCGTCGACCTCTAGCTAGAGCTTGGCGTAATCATGGTCATAGCTGTTTCCTGTGTGAAATTGTTATCCG
CTCACAATTCCACACAACATACGAGCCGGAAGCATAAAGTGTAAAGCCTGGGGTGCCTAATGAGTGAGCT
AACTCACATTAATTGCGTTGCGCTCACTGCCCGCTTTCCAGTCGGGAAACCTGTCGTGCCAGCTGCATTA
ATGAATCGGCCAACGCGCGGGGAGAGGCGGTTTGCGTATTGGGCGCTCTTCCGCTTCCTCGCTCACTGAC
TCGCTGCGCTCGGTCGTTCGGCTGCGGCGAGCGGTATCAGCTCACTCAAAGGCGGTAATACGGTTATCCA
CAGAATCAGGGGATAACGCAGGAAAGAACATGTGAGCAAAAGGCCAGCAAAAGGCCAGGAACCGTAAAAA
GGCCGCGTTGCTGGCGTTTTTCCATAGGCTCCGCCCCCCTGACGAGCATCACAAAAATCGACGCTCAAGT
CAGAGGTGGCGAAACCCGACAGGACTATAAAGATACCAGGCGTTTCCCCCTGGAAGCTCCCTCGTGCGCT
CTCCTGTTCCGACCCTGCCGCTTACCGGATACCTGTCCGCCTTTCTCCCTTCGGGAAGCGTGGCGCTTTC
TCATAGCTCACGCTGTAGGTATCTCAGTTCGGTGTAGGTCGTTCGCTCCAAGCTGGGCTGTGTGCACGAA
CCCCCCGTTCAGCCCGACCGCTGCGCCTTATCCGGTAACTATCGTCTTGAGTCCAACCCGGTAAGACACG
ACTTATCGCCACTGGCAGCAGCCACTGGTAACAGGATTAGCAGAGCGAGGTATGTAGGCGGTGCTACAGA
GTTCTTGAAGTGGTGGCCTAACTACGGCTACACTAGAAGAACAGTATTTGGTATCTGCGCTCTGCTGAAG
CCAGTTACCTTCGGAAAAAGAGTTGGTAGCTCTTGATCCGGCAAACAAACCACCGCTGGTAGCGGTGGTT
TTTTTGTTTGCAAGCAGCAGATTACGCGCAGAAAAAAAGGATCTCAAGAAGATCCTTTGATCTTTTCTAC
GGGGTCTGACGCTCAGTGGAACGAAAACTCACGTTAAGGGATTTTGGTCATGAGATTATCAAAAAGGATC
TTCACCTAGATCCTTTTAAATTAAAAATGAAGTTTTAAATCAATCTAAAGTATATATGAGTAAACTTGGT
CTGACAGTTACCAATGCTTAATCAGTGAGGCACCTATCTCAGCGATCTGTCTATTTCGTTCATCCATAGT
TGCCTGACTCCCCGTCGTGTAGATAACTACGATACGGGAGGGCTTACCATCTGGCCCCAGTGCTGCAATG
ATACCGCGAGACCCACGCTCACCGGCTCCAGATTTATCAGCAATAAACCAGCCAGCCGGAAGGGCCGAGC
GCAGAAGTGGTCCTGCAACTTTATCCGCCTCCATCCAGTCTATTAATTGTTGCCGGGAAGCTAGAGTAAG
TAGTTCGCCAGTTAATAGTTTGCGCAACGTTGTTGCCATTGCTACAGGCATCGTGGTGTCACGCTCGTCG
TTTGGTATGGCTTCATTCAGCTCCGGTTCCCAACGATCAAGGCGAGTTACATGATCCCCCATGTTGTGCA
AAAAAGCGGTTAGCTCCTTCGGTCCTCCGATCGTTGTCAGAAGTAAGTTGGCCGCAGTGTTATCACTCAT
GGTTATGGCAGCACTGCATAATTCTCTTACTGTCATGCCATCCGTAAGATGCTTTTCTGTGACTGGTGAG
TACTCAACCAAGTCATTCTGAGAATAGTGTATGCGGCGACCGAGTTGCTCTTGCCCGGCGTCAATACGGG
ATAATACCGCGCCACATAGCAGAACTTTAAAAGTGCTCATCATTGGAAAACGTTCTTCGGGGCGAAAACT
CTCAAGGATCTTACCGCTGTTGAGATCCAGTTCGATGTAACCCACTCGTGCACCCAACTGATCTTCAGCA
TCTTTTACTTTCACCAGCGTTTCTGGGTGAGCAAAAACAGGAAGGCAAAATGCCGCAAAAAAGGGAATAA
GGGCGACACGGAAATGTTGAATACTCATACTCTTCCTTTTTCAATATTATTGAAGCATTTATCAGGGTTA
TTGTCTCATGAGCGGATACATATTTGAATGTATTTAGAAAAATAAACAAATAGGGGTTCCGCGCACATTT
CCCCGAAAAGTGCCACCTGACGTC
